>Addgene plasmid #114362 | pBS_24x-601_MA1+MA3 | depositor full sequence | sequence record 229439 | pBS_24x-601_MA1+MA3 sequence 6826 bps
TTGATGCCTGGCAGTTCCCTACTCTCGCGTTAACGCTAGCATGGATGTTTTCCCAGTCACGACGTTGTAA
AACGACGGCCAGTCTTAAGCGTCTCCCCCTGAACCTGACCCCGGACCAAGTGGTGGCTATTCTAGATAAC
TGCTCTTAGGCACAGGATGTATATATCTGACACGTGCCTGGAGACTAGGGAGTAATCCCCTTGGCGGTTA
AAACGCGGGGGACAGCGCGTACGTGCGTTTAAGCGGTGCTAGAGCTGTCTACGACCAATTGAGCGGCCTC
GGCACCGGGATTCTCCAGGTACTGGAGAATTCCAGTTCCATCAGAAGCACAGGATGTATATATCTGACAC
GTGCCTGGAGACTAGGGAGTAATCCCCTTGGCGGTTAAAACGCGGGGGACAGCGCGTACGTGCGTTTAAG
CGGTGCTAGAGCTGTCTACGACCAATTGAGCGGCCTCGGCACCGGGATTCTCCAGGTACTGGAGAATTCG
GACGACAGTGTGAGCACAGGATGTATATATCTGACACGTGCCTGGAGACTAGGGAGTAATCCCCTTGGCG
GTTAAAACGCGGGGGACAGCGCGTACGTGCGTTTAAGCGGTGCTAGAGCTGTCTACGACCAATTGAGCGG
CCTCGGCACCGGGATTCTCCAGGTACTGGAGAATTCCCAGGGATCCTTGAGCACAGGATGTATATATCTG
ACACGTGCCTGGAGACTAGGGAGTAATCCCCTTGGCGGTTAAAACGCGGGGGACAGCGCGTACGTGCGTT
TAAGCGGTGCTAGAGCTGTCTACGACCAATTGAGCGGCCTCGGCACCGGGATTCTCCAGGTACTGGAGAA
TTCTGTTTACACCGACGGCACAGGATGTATATATCTGACACGTGCCTGGAGACTAGGGAGTAATCCCCTT
GGCGGTTAAAACGCGGGGGACAGCGCGTACGTGCGTTTAAGCGGTGCTAGAGCTGTCTACGACCAATTGA
GCGGCCTCGGCACCGGGATTCTCCAGGTACTGGAGAATTCATGCTAACGAGATCGCACAGGATGTATATA
TCTGACACGTGCCTGGAGACTAGGGAGTAATCCCCTTGGCGGTTAAAACGCGGGGGGTCGACCGTACGTG
CGTTTAAGCGGTGCTAGAGCTGTCTACGACCAATTGAGCGGCCTCGGCACCGGGATTCTCCAGGTACTGG
AGAATTCCGGTCCGTTTACCAGCACAGGATGTATATATCTGACACGTGCCTGGAGACTAGGGAGTAATCC
CCTTGGCGGTTAAAACGCGGGGGACAGCGCGTACGTGCGTTTAAGCGGTGCTAGAGCTGTCTACGACCAA
TTGAGCGGCCTCGGCACCGGGATTCTCCAGGTACTGGAGAATTCGAAAAAGAGCGCAAGCACAGGATGTA
TATATCTGACACGTGCCTGGAGACTAGGGAGTAATCCCCTTGGCGGTTAAAACGCGGGGGACAGCGCGTA
CGTGCGTTTAAGCGGTGCTAGAGCTGTCTACGACCAATTGAGCGGCCTCGGCACCGGGATTCTCCAGGTA
CTGGAGAATTCTACGCATATACTATGCACAGGATGTATATATCTGACACGTGCCTGGAGACTAGGGAGTA
ATCCCCTTGGCGGTTAAAACGCGGGGGACAGCGCGTACGTGCGTTTAAGCGGTGCTAGAGCTGTCTACGA
CCAATTGAGCGGCCTCGGCACCGGGATTCTCCAGGTACTGGAGAATTCGCTCAAGCTTGATCGCACAGGA
TGTATATATCTGACACGTGCCTGGAGACTAGGGAGTAATCCCCTTGGCGGTTAAAACGCGGGGGACAGCG
CGTACGTGCGTTTAAGCGGTGCTAGAGCTGTCTACGACCAATTGAGCGGCCTCGGCACCGGGATTCTCCA
GGTACTGGAGAATTCAGCCCACGCAGACGGCACAGGATGTATATATCTGACACGTGCCTGGAGACTAGGG
AGTAATCCCCTTGGCGGTTAAAACGCGGGGGACAGCGCGTACGTGCGTTTAAGCGGTGCTAGAGCTGTCT
ACGACCAATTGAGCGGCCTCGGCACCGGGATTCTCCAGGTACTGGAGAATTCGCGTGTAATACACTGCAC
AGGATGTATATATCTGACACGTGCCTGGAGACTAGGGAGTAATCCCCTTGGCGGTTAAAACGCGGGGGAC
AGCGCGTACGTGCGTTTAAGCGGTGCTAGAGCTGTCTACGACCAATTGAGCGGCCTCGGCACCGGGATTC
TCCAGGTAGAATTCACTAGATAACTGCTCTTAGGCACAGGATGTATATATCTGACACGTGCCTGGAGACT
AGGGAGTAATCCCCTTGGCGGTTAAAACGCGGGGGACAGCGCGTACGTGCGTTTAAGCGGTGCTAGAGCT
GTCTACGACCAATTGAGCGGCCTCGGCACCGGGATTCTCCAGGTACTGGAGAATTCCAGTTCCATCAGAA
GCACAGGATGTATATATCTGACACGTGCCTGGAGACTAGGGAGTAATCCCCTTGGCGGTTAAAACGCGGG
GGACAGCGCGTACGTGCGTTTAAGCGGTGCTAGAGCTGTCTACGACCAATTGAGCGGCCTCGGCACCGGG
ATTCTCCAGGTACTGGAGAATTCGGACGACAGTGTGAGCACAGGATGTATATATCTGACACGTGCCTGGA
GACTAGGGAGTAATCCCCTTGGCGGTTAAAACGCGGGGGACAGCGCGTACGTGCGTTTAAGCGGTGCTAG
AGCTGTCTACGACCAATTGAGCGGCCTCGGCACCGGGATTCTCCAGGTACTGGAGAATTCCCAGGGATCC
TTGAGCACAGGATGTATATATCTGACACGTGCCTGGAGACTAGGGAGTAATCCCCTTGGCGGTTAAAACG
CGGGGGACAGCGCGTACGTGCGTTTAAGCGGTGCTAGAGCTGTCTACGACCAATTGAGCGGCCTCGGCAC
CGGGATTCTCCAGGTACTGGAGAATTCTGTTTACACCGACGGCACAGGATGTATATATCTGACACGTGCC
TGGAGACTAGGGAGTAATCCCCTTGGCGGTTAAAACGCGGGGGACAGCGCGTACGTGCGTTTAAGCGGTG
CTAGAGCTGTCTACGACCAATTGAGCGGCCTCGGCACCGGGATTCTCCAGGTACTGGAGAATTCATGCTA
ACGAGATCGCACAGGATGTATATATCTGACACGTGCCTGGAGACTAGGGAGTAATCCCCTTGGCGGTTAA
AACGCGGGGGGTCGACCGTACGTGCGTTTAAGCGGTGCTAGAGCTGTCTACGACCAATTGAGCGGCCTCG
GCACCGGGATTCTCCAGGTACTGGAGAATTCCGGTCCGTTTACCAGCACAGGATGTATATATCTGACACG
TGCCTGGAGACTAGGGAGTAATCCCCTTGGCGGTTAAAACGCGGGGGACAGCGCGTACGTGCGTTTAAGC
GGTGCTAGAGCTGTCTACGACCAATTGAGCGGCCTCGGCACCGGGATTCTCCAGGTTGCGTGGGCGGGAA
AGAATTCGCTAGCACAGGATGTATATATCTGACACGTGCCTGGAGACTAGGGAGTAATCCCCTTGGCGGT
TAAAACGCGGGGGACAGCGCGTACGTGCGTTTAAGCGGTGCTAGAGCTGTCTACGACCAATTGAGCGGCC
TCGGCACCGGGATTCTCCAGGTACTGGAGAATTCTACGCATATACTATGCACAGGATGTATATATCTGAC
ACGTGCCTGGAGACTAGGGAGTAATCCCCTTGGCGGTTAAAACGCGGGGGACAGCGCGTACGTGCGTTTA
AGCGGTGCTAGAGCTGTCTACGACCAATTGAGCGGCCTCGGCACCGGGATTCTCCAGGTACTGGAGAATT
CGCTCAAGCTTGATCGCACAGGATGTATATATCTGACACGTGCCTGGAGACTAGGGAGTAATCCCCTTGG
CGGTTAAAACGCGGGGGACAGCGCGTACGTGCGTTTAAGCGGTGCTAGAGCTGTCTACGACCAATTGAGC
GGCCTCGGCACCGGGATTCTCCAGGTACTGGAGAATTCAGCCCACGCAGACGGCACAGGATGTATATATC
TGACACGTGCCTGGAGACTAGGGAGTAATCCCCTTGGCGGTTAAAACGCGGGGGACAGCGCGTACGTGCG
TTTAAGCGGTGCTAGAGCTGTCTACGACCAATTGAGCGGCCTCGGCACCGGGATTCTCCAGGTACTGGAG
AATTCGCGTGTAATACACTGCACAGGATGTATATATCTGACACGTGCCTGGAGACTAGGGAGTAATCCCC
TTGGCGGTTAAAACGCGGGGGACAGCGCGTACGTGCGTTTAAGCGGTGCTAGAGCTGTCTACGACCAATT
GAGCGGCCTCGGCACCGGGATTCTCCAGGTAGAATTCACTAGTGCGGCATGCGGCGGCAAGCAAGCGCTC
GAAACGGTGCAGCGGCTGTTGCCGGTGCTGTGCCAGGACCATGGCCGAGACGTCTAGACCAGCCAGGACA
GAAATGCCTCGACTTCGCTGCTACCCAAGGTTGCCGGGTGACGCACACCGTGGAAACGGATGAAGGCACG
AACCCAGTGGACATAAGCCTGTTCGGTTCGTAAGCTGTAATGCAAGTAGCGTATGCGCTCACGCAACTGG
TCCAGAACCTTGACCGAACGCAGCGGTGGTAACGGCGCAGTGGCGGTTTTCATGGCTTGTTATGACTGTT
TTTTTGGGGTACAGTCTATGCCTCGGGCATCCAAGCAGCAAGCGCGTTACGCCGTGGGTCGATGTTTGAT
GTTATGGAGCAGCAACGATGTTACGCAGCAGGGCAGTCGCCCTAAAACAAAGTTAAACATTATGAGGGAA
GCGGTGATCGCCGAAGTATCGACTCAACTATCAGAGGTAGTTGGCGTCATCGAGCGCCATCTCGAACCGA
CGTTGCTGGCCGTACATTTGTACGGCTCCGCAGTGGATGGCGGCCTGAAGCCACACAGTGATATTGATTT
GCTGGTTACGGTGACCGTAAGGCTTGATGAAACAACGCGGCGAGCTTTGATCAACGACCTTTTGGAAACT
TCGGCTTCCCCTGGAGAGAGCGAGATTCTCCGCGCTGTAGAAGTCACCATTGTTGTGCACGACGACATCA
TTCCGTGGCGTTATCCAGCTAAGCGCGAACTGCAATTTGGAGAATGGCAGCGCAATGACATTCTTGCAGG
TATCTTCGAGCCAGCCACGATCGACATTGATCTGGCTATCTTGCTGACAAAAGCAAGAGAACATAGCGTT
GCCTTGGTAGGTCCAGCGGCGGAGGAACTCTTTGATCCGGTTCCTGAACAGGATCTATTTGAGGCGCTAA
ATGAAACCTTAACGCTATGGAACTCGCCGCCCGACTGGGCTGGCGATGAGCGAAATGTAGTGCTTACGTT
GTCCCGCATTTGGTACAGCGCAGTAACCGGCAAAATCGCGCCGAAGGATGTCGCTGCCGACTGGGCAATG
GAGCGCCTGCCGGCCCAGTATCAGCCCGTCATACTTGAAGCTAGACAGGCTTATCTTGGACAAGAAGAAG
ATCGCTTGGCCTCGCGCGCAGATCAGTTGGAAGAATTTGTCCACTACGTGAAAGGCGAGATCACCAAGGT
AGTCGGCAAATAACCCTCGAGCCACCCATGACCAAAATCCCTTAACGTGAGTTACGCGTCGTTCCACTGA
GCGTCAGACCCCGTAGAAAAGATCAAAGGATCTTCTTGAGATCCTTTTTTTCTGCGCGTAATCTGCTGCT
TGCAAACAAAAAAACCACCGCTACCAGCGGTGGTTTGTTTGCCGGATCAAGAGCTACCAACTCTTTTTCC
GAAGGTAACTGGCTTCAGCAGAGCGCAGATACCAAATACTGTCCTTCTAGTGTAGCCGTAGTTAGGCCAC
CACTTCAAGAACTCTGTAGCACCGCCTACATACCTCGCTCTGCTAATCCTGTTACCAGTGGCTGCTGCCA
GTGGCGATAAGTCGTGTCTTACCGGGTTGGACTCAAGACGATAGTTACCGGATAAGGCGCAGCGGTCGGG
CTGAACGGGGGGTTCGTGCACACAGCCCAGCTTGGAGCGAACGACCTACACCGAACTGAGATACCTACAG
CGTGAGCATTGAGAAAGCGCCACGCTTCCCGAAGGGAGAAAGGCGGACAGGTATCCGGTAAGCGGCAGGG
TCGGAACAGGAGAGCGCACGAGGGAGCTTCCAGGGGGAAACGCCTGGTATCTTTATAGTCCTGTCGGGTT
TCGCCACCTCTGACTTGAGCGTCGATTTTTGTGATGCTCGTCAGGGGGGCGGAGCCTATGGAAAAACGCC
AGCAACGCGGCCTTTTTACGGTTCCTGGCCTTTTGCTGGCCTTTTGCTCACATGTTCTTTCCTGCGTTAT
CCCCTGATTCTGTGGATAACCGTATTACCGCCTTTGAGTGAGCTGATACCGCTCGCCGCAGCCGAACGAC
CGAGCGCAGCGAGTCAGTGAGCGAGGAAGCGGAAGAGCGCCCAATACGCAAACCGCCTCTCCCCGCGCGT
TGGCCGATTCATTAATGCAGCTGGCACGACAGGTTTCCCGACTGGAAAGCGGGCAGTGAGCGCAACGCAA
TTAATACGCGTACCGCTAGCCAGGAAGAGTTTGTAGAAACGCAAAAAGGCCATCCGTCAGGATGGCCTTC
TGCTTAGTTTGATGCCTGGCAGTTTATGGCGGGCGTCCTGCCCGCCACCCTCCGGGCCGTTGCTTCACAA
CGTTCAAATCCGCTCCCGGCGGATTTGTCCTACTCAGGAGAGCGTTCACCGACAAACAACAGATAAAACG
AAAGGCCCAGTCTTCCGACTGAGCCTTTCGTTTTAT
Features (pLannotate 1.2.2; 8 found; start..end, strand, type, name):
     47..83      -  CDS            lacZα (fragment): LacZα fragment of β-galactosidase; lacZ fragment
   4560..4583    +  promoter       Pc promoter (fragment): intI1 (promoter lies within the coding sequence); class 1 integron promoter
   4759..4815    +  CDS            GmR (fragment): gentamycin acetyltransferase; aacC1; confers resistance to gentamycin
   4822..5613    +  CDS            SmR: aminoglycoside adenylyltransferase (Murphy, 1985); aadA; confers resistance to spectinomycin and streptomycin
   5706..6294    +  rep_origin     ori: high-copy-number ColE1/pMB1/pBR322/pUC origin of replication
   6477..6569    +  CDS            lacI (fragment): lac repressor; lacI; The lac repressor binds to the lac operator to inhibit transcription in E. coli. This inhibition can be relieved by adding lactose or isopropyl-β-D-thiogalactopyranoside (IPTG).
   6624..6651    -  terminator     rrnB T2 terminator: transcription terminator T2 from the E. coli rrnB gene
   6783..6826    +  terminator     rrnB T1 terminator: Escherichia coli rrnB; transcription terminator T1 from the E. coli rrnB gene
