>Addgene plasmid #114362 | pBS_24x-601_MA1+MA3 | addgene full sequence | sequence record 235939 | Addgene NGS Result
TTGATGCCTGGCAGTTCCCTACTCTCGCGTTAACGCTAGCATGGATGTTTTCCCAGTCACGACGTTGTAA
AACGACGGCCAGTCTTAAGCGTCTCCCCCTGAACCTGACCCCGGACCAAGTGGTGGCTATTCTAGATAAC
TGCTCTTAGGCACAGGATGTATATATCTGACACGTGCCTGGAGACTAGGGAGTAATCCCCTTGGCGGTTA
AAACGCGGGGGACAGCGCGTACGTGCGTTTAAGCGGTGCTAGAGCTGTCTACGACCAATTGAGCGGCCTC
GGCACCGGGATTCTCCAGGTACTGGAGAATTCCAGTTCCATCAGAAGCACAGGATGTATATATCTGACAC
GTGCCTGGAGACTAGGGAGTAATCCCCTTGGCGGTTAAAACGCGGGGGACAGCGCGTACGTGCGTTTAAG
CGGTGCTAGAGCTGTCTACGACCAATTGAGCGGCCTCGGCACCGGGATTCTCCAGGTACTGGAGAATTCG
GACGACAGTGTGAGCACAGGATGTATATATCTGACACGTGCCTGGAGACTAGGGAGTAATCCCCTTGGCG
GTTAAAACGCGGGGGACAGCGCGTACGTGCGTTTAAGCGGTGCTAGAGCTGTCTACGACCAATTGAGCGG
CCTCGGCACCGGGATTCTCCAGGTACTGGAGAATTCCCAGGGATCCTTGAGCACAGGATGTATATATCTG
ACACGTGCCTGGAGACTAGGGAGTAATCCCCTTGGCGGTTAAAACGCGGGGGACAGCGCGTACGTGCGTT
TAAGCGGTGCTAGAGCTGTCTACGACCAATTGAGCGGCCTCGGCACCGGGATTCTCCAGGTACTGGAGAA
TTCTGTTTACACCGACGGCACAGGATGTATATATCTGACACGTGCCTGGAGACTAGGGAGTAATCCCCTT
GGCGGTTAAAACGCGGGGGACAGCGCGTACGTGCGTTTAAGCGGTGCTAGAGCTGTCTACGACCAATTGA
GCGGCCTCGGCACCGGGATTCTCCAGGTACTGGAGAATTCATGCTAACGAGATCGCACAGGATGTATATA
TCTGACACGTGCCTGGAGACTAGGGAGTAATCCCCTTGGCGGTTAAAACGCGGGGGGTCGACCGTACGTG
CGTTTAAGCGGTGCTAGAGCTGTCTACGACCAATTGAGCGGCCTCGGCACCGGGATTCTCCAGGTACTGG
AGAATTCCGGTCCGTTTACCAGCACAGGATGTATATATCTGACACGTGCCTGGAGACTAGGGAGTAATCC
CCTTGGCGGTTAAAACGCGGGGGACAGCGCGTACGTGCGTTTAAGCGGTGCTAGAGCTGTCTACGACCAA
TTGAGCGGCCTCGGCACCGGGATTCTCCAGGTACTGGAGAATTCGAAAAAGAGCGCAAGCACAGGATGTA
TATATCTGACACGTGCCTGGAGACTAGGGAGTAATCCCCTTGGCGGTTAAAACGCGGGGGACAGCGCGTA
CGTGCGTTTAAGCGGTGCTAGAGCTGTCTACGACCAATTGAGCGGCCTCGGCACCGGGATTCTCCAGGTA
CTGGAGAATTCTACGCATATACTATGCACAGGATGTATATATCTGACACGTGCCTGGAGACTAGGGAGTA
ATCCCCTTGGCGGTTAAAACGCGGGGGACAGCGCGTACGTGCGTTTAAGCGGTGCTAGAGCTGTCTACGA
CCAATTGAGCGGCCTCGGCACCGGGATTCTCCAGGTACTGGAGAATTCGCTCAAGCTTGATCGCACAGGA
TGTATATATCTGACACGTGCCTGGAGACTAGGGAGTAATCCCCTTGGCGGTTAAAACGCGGGGGACAGCG
CGTACGTGCGTTTAAGCGGTGCTAGAGCTGTCTACGACCAATTGAGCGGCCTCGGCACCGGGATTCTCCA
GGTACTGGAGAATTCAGCCCACGCAGACGGCACAGGATGTATATATCTGACACGTGCCTGGAGACTAGGG
AGTAATCCCCTTGGCGGTTAAAACGCGGGGGACAGCGCGTACGTGCGTTTAAGCGGTGCTAGAGCTGTCT
ACGACCAATTGAGCGGCCTCGGCACCGGGATTCTCCAGGTACTGGAGAATTCGCGTGTAATACACTGCAC
AGGATGTATATATCTGACACGTGCCTGGAGACTAGGGAGTAATCCCCTTGGCGGTTAAAACGCGGGGGAC
AGCGCGTACGTGCGTTTAAGCGGTGCTAGAGCTGTCTACGACCAATTGAGCGGCCTCGGCACCGGGATTC
TCCAGGTAGAATTCACTAGATAACTGCTCTTAGGCACAGGATGTATATATCTGACACGTGCCTGGAGACT
AGGGAGTAATCCCCTTGGCGGTTAAAACGCGGGGGACAGCGCGTACGTGCGTTTAAGCGGTGCTAGAGCT
GTCTACGACCAATTGAGCGGCCTCGGCACCGGGATTCTCCAGGTACTGGAGAATTCCAGTTCCATCAGAA
GCACAGGATGTATATATCTGACACGTGCCTGGAGACTAGGGAGTAATCCCCTTGGCGGTTAAAACGCGGG
GGACAGCGCGTACGTGCGTTTAAGCGGTGCTAGAGCTGTCTACGACCAATTGAGCGGCCTCGGCACCGGG
ATTCTCCAGGTACTGGAGAATTCGGACGACAGTGTGAGCACAGGATGTATATATCTGACACGTGCCTGGA
GACTAGGGAGTAATCCCCTTGGCGGTTAAAACGCGGGGGACAGCGCGTACGTGCGTTTAAGCGGTGCTAG
AGCTGTCTACGACCAATTGAGCGGCCTCGGCACCGGGATTCTCCAGGTACTGGAGAATTCCCAGGGATCC
TTGAGCACAGGATGTATATATCTGACACGTGCCTGGAGACTAGGGAGTAATCCCCTTGGCGGTTAAAACG
CGGGGGACAGCGCGTACGTGCGTTTAAGCGGTGCTAGAGCTGTCTACGACCAATTGAGCGGCCTCGGCAC
CGGGATTCTCCAGGTACYGGAGAATTCTGTTTACACCGACGGCACAGGATGTATATATCTGACACGTGCC
TGGAGACTAGGGAGTAATCCCCTTGGCGGTTAAAACGCGGGGGACAGCGCGTACGTGCGTTTAAGCGGTG
CTAGAGCTGTCTACGACCAATTGAGCGGCCTCGGCACCGGGATTCTCCAGGTACTGGAGAATTCATGCTA
ACGAGATCGCACAGGATGTATATATCTGACACGTGCCTGGAGACTAGGGAGTAATCCCCTTGGCGGTTAA
AACGCGGGGGGTCGACCGTACGTGCGTTTAAGCGGTGCTAGAGCTGTCTACGACCAATTGAGCGGCCTCG
GCACCGGGATTCTCCAGGTACTGGAGAATTCCGGTCCGTTTACCAGCACAGGATGTATATATCTGACACG
TGCCTGGAGACTAGGGAGTAATCCCCTTGGCGGTTAAAACGCGGGGGACAGCGCGTACGTGCGTTTAAGC
GGTGCTAGAGCTGTCTACGACCAATTGAGCGGCCTCGGCACCGGGATTCTCCAGGTTGCGTGGGCGGAGA
AAGAATTCGCTAGCACAGGATGTATATATCTGACACGTGCCTGGAGACTAGGGAGTAATCCCCTTGGCGG
TTAAAACGCGGGGGACAGCGCGTACGTGCGTTTAAGCGGTGCTAGAGCTGTCTACGACCAATTGAGCGGC
CTCGGCACCGGGATTCTCCAGGTACTGGAGAATTCTACGCATATACTATGCACAGGATGTATATATCTGA
CACGTGCCTGGAGACTAGGGAGTAATCCCCTTGGCGGTTAAAACGCGGGGGACAGCGCGTACGTGCGTTT
AAGCGGTGCTAGAGCTGTCTACGACCAATTGAGCGGCCTCGGCACCGGGATTCTCCAGGTACTGGAGAAT
TCGCTCAAGCTTGATCGCACAGGATGTATATATCTGACACGTGCCTGGAGACTAGGGAGTAATCCCCTTG
GCGGTTAAAACGCGGGGGACAGCGCGTACGTGCGTTTARGCGGTGCTAGAGCTGTCTACGACCAATTGAG
CGGCCTCGGCACCGGGATTCTCCAGGTACTGGAGAATTCAGCCCACGCAGACGGCACAGGATGTATATAT
CTGACACGTGCCTGGAGACTAGGGAGTAATCCCCTTGGCGGTTAAAACGCGGGGGACAGCGCGTACGTGC
GTTTAAGCGGTGCTAGAGCTGTCTACGACCAATTGAGCGGCCTCGGCACCGGGATTCTCCAGGTACTGGA
GAATTCGCGTGTAATACACTGCACAGGATGTATATATCTGACACGTGCCTGGAGACTAGGGAGTAATCCC
CTTGGCGGTTAAAACGCGGGGGACAGCGCGTACGTGCGTTTAAGCGGTGCTAGAGCTGTCTACGACCAAT
TGAGCGGCCTCGGCACCGGGATTCTCCAGGTAGAATTCACTAGTGCGGCATGCGGCGGCAAGCAAGCGCT
CGAAACGGTGCAGCGGCTGTTGCCGGTGCTGTGCCAGGACCATGGCCGAGACGTCTAGACCAGCCAGGAC
AGAAATGCCTCGACTTCGCTGCTACCCAAGGTTGCCGGGTGACGCACACCGTGGAAACGGATGAAGGCAC
GAACCCAGTGGACATAAGCCTGTTCGGTTCGTAAGCTGTAATGCAAGTAGCGTATGCGCTCACGCAACTG
GTCCAGAACCTTGACCGAACGCAGCGGTGGTAACGGCGCAGTGGCGGTTTTCATGGCTTGTTATGACTGT
TTTTTTGGGGTACAGTCTATGCCTCGGGCATCCAAGCAGCAAGCGCGTTACGCCGTGGGTCGATGTTTGA
TGTTATGGAGCAGCAACGATGTTACGCAGCAGGGCAGTCGCCCTAAAACAAAGTTAAACATTATGAGGGA
AGCGGTGATCGCCGAAGTATCGACTCAACTATCAGAGGTAGTTGGCGTCATCGAGCGCCATCTCGAACCG
ACGTTGCTGGCCGTACATTTGTACGGCTCCGCAGTGGATGGCGGCCTGAAGCCACACAGTGATATTGATT
TGCTGGTTACGGTGACCGTAAGGCTTGATGAAACAACGCGGCGAGCTTTGATCAACGACCTTTTGGAAAC
TTCGGCTTCCCCTGGAGAGAGCGAGATTCTCCGCGCTGTAGAAGTCACCATTGTTGTGCACGACGACATC
ATTCCGTGGCGTTATCCAGCTAAGCGCGAACTGCAATTTGGAGAATGGCAGCGCAATGACATTCTTGCAG
GTATCTTCGAGCCAGCCACGATCGACATTGATCTGGCTATCTTGCTGACAAAAGCAAGAGAACATAGCGT
TGCCTTGGTAGGTCCAGCGGCGGAGGAACTCTTTGATCCGGTTCCTGAACAGGATCTATTTGAGGCGCTA
AATGAAACCTTAACGCTATGGAACTCGCCGCCCGACTGGGCTGGCGATGAGCGAAATGTAGTGCTTACGT
TGTCCCGCATTTGGTACAGCGCAGTAACCGGCAAAATCGCGCCGAAGGATGTCGCTGCCGACTGGGCAAT
GGAGCGCCTGCCGGCCCAGTATCAGCCCGTCATACTTGAAGCTAGACAGGCTTATCTTGGACAAGAAGAA
GATCGCTTGGCCTCGCGCGCAGATCAGTTGGAAGAATTTGTCCACTACGTGAAAGGCGAGATCACCAAGG
TAGTCGGCAAATAACCCTCGAGCCACCCATGACCAAAATCCCTTAACGTGAGTTACGCGTCGTTCCACTG
AGCGTCAGACCCCGTAGAAAAGATCAAAGGATCTTCTTGAGATCCTTTTTTTCTGCGCGTAATCTGCTGC
TTGCAAACAAAAAAACCACCGCTACCAGCGGTGGTTTGTTTGCCGGATCAAGAGCTACCAACTCTTTTTC
CGAAGGTAACTGGCTTCAGCAGAGCGCAGATACCAAATACTGTTCTTCTAGTGTAGCCGTAGTTAGGCCA
CCACTTCAAGAACTCTGTAGCACCGCCTACATACCTCGCTCTGCTAATCCTGTTACCAGTGGCTGCTGCC
AGTGGCGATAAGTCGTGTCTTACCGGGTTGGACTCAAGACGATAGTTACCGGATAAGGCGCAGCGGTCGG
GCTGAACGGGGGGTTCGTGCACACAGCCCAGCTTGGAGCGAACGACCTACACCGAACTGAGATACCTACA
GCGTGAGCTATGAGAAAGCGCCACGCTTCCCGAAGGGAGAAAGGCGGACAGGTATCCGGTAAGCGGCAGG
GTCGGAACAGGAGAGCGCACGAGGGAGCTTCCAGGGGGAAACGCCTGGTATCTTTATAGTCCTGTCGGGT
TTCGCCACCTCTGACTTGAGCGTCGATTTTTGTGATGCTCGTCAGGGGGGCGGAGCCTATGGAAAAACGC
CAGCAACGCGGCCTTTTTACGGTTCCTGGCCTTTTGCTGGCCTTTTGCTCACATGTTCTTTCCTGCGTTA
TCCCCTGATTCTGTGGATAACCGTATTACCGCCTTTGAGTGAGCTGATACCGCTCGCCGCAGCCGAACGA
CCGAGCGCAGCGAGTCAGTGAGCGAGGAAGCGGAAGAGCGCCCAATACGCAAACCGCCTCTCCCCGCGCG
TTGGCCGATTCATTAATGCAGCTGGCACGACAGGTTTCCCGACTGGAAAGCGGGCAGTGAGCGCAACGCA
ATTAATACGCGTACCGCTAGCCAGGAAGAGTTTGTAGAAACGCAAAAAGGCCATCCGTCAGGATGGCCTT
CTGCTTAGTTTGATGCCTGGCAGTTTATGGCGGGCGTCCTGCCCGCCACCCTCCGGGCCGTTGCTTCACA
ACGTTCAAATCCGCTCCCGGCGGATTTGTCCTACTCAGGAGAGCGTTCACCGACAAACAACAGATAAAAC
GAAAGGCCCAGTCTTCCGACTGAGCCTTTCGTTTTAT
Features (pLannotate 1.2.2; 8 found; start..end, strand, type, name):
     47..83      -  CDS            lacZα (fragment): LacZα fragment of β-galactosidase; lacZ fragment
   4561..4584    +  promoter       Pc promoter (fragment): intI1 (promoter lies within the coding sequence); class 1 integron promoter
   4760..4816    +  CDS            GmR (fragment): gentamycin acetyltransferase; aacC1; confers resistance to gentamycin
   4823..5614    +  CDS            SmR: aminoglycoside adenylyltransferase (Murphy, 1985); aadA; confers resistance to spectinomycin and streptomycin
   5707..6295    +  rep_origin     ori: high-copy-number ColE1/pMB1/pBR322/pUC origin of replication
   6478..6570    +  CDS            lacI (fragment): lac repressor; lacI; The lac repressor binds to the lac operator to inhibit transcription in E. coli. This inhibition can be relieved by adding lactose or isopropyl-β-D-thiogalactopyranoside (IPTG).
   6625..6652    -  terminator     rrnB T2 terminator: transcription terminator T2 from the E. coli rrnB gene
   6784..6827    +  terminator     rrnB T1 terminator: Escherichia coli rrnB; transcription terminator T1 from the E. coli rrnB gene
