[The description below was written by a language model from this plasmid's Addgene catalogue record and pLannotate feature annotations shown in this document.]
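Description:
pBS_24x-601_MA1+MA3 is a bacterial propagation plasmid of about 6.8 kb that carries a synthetic tandem array of 24 copies of the Widom 601 nucleosome positioning sequence. Although the name begins with "pBS", the catalogue lists the backbone as pENTR223, a Gateway entry-type vector. The annotated features fit that backbone: a high-copy ColE1/pUC-type origin, an intact aadA (SmR) gene conferring streptomycin and spectinomycin resistance, and rrnB T1 and T2 terminators. SmR lies downstream of fragments of a class 1 integron Pc promoter and of a gentamicin acetyltransferase gene. These, like the short lacZα and lacI fragments, appear to be non-functional remnants. The catalogue classes the vector as "Mammalian Expression, Unspecified", but no mammalian promoter, polyadenylation signal or eukaryotic marker is annotated, so the plasmid looks like a DNA template source rather than an expression construct.

The insert, 24X601-MA1_2, is recorded as 4,241 bp. It presumably occupies the long unannotated stretch between the lacZα fragment and the Pc promoter fragment, since the annotation tool does not recognise the 601 repeats. Each 601 unit binds a histone octamer with high affinity at a defined position, so an array of 24 can be reconstituted into a regularly spaced nucleosomal fibre. The record does not explain "MA1" and "MA3", nor the mismatch with "MA1_2" in the insert name; they may denote modified sites within the array. The associated publication concerns compaction of heterochromatin fibres by SIR proteins, suggesting use as a template for in vitro chromatin assembly and biophysical study. The depositor and sequencing-derived records differ by one nucleotide in length and carry identical features.
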