Addgene plasmid #114362: pBS_24x-601_MA1+MA3
Purpose: 24x Widom 601 nucleosome sequence
Depositing lab: Scot Wolfe. Depositing organization: University of Massachusetts, Worcester. Publication: SIR proteins create compact heterochromatin fibers. Swygert SG, Senapati S, Bolukbasi MF, Wolfe SA, Lindsay S, Peterson CL. Proc Natl Acad Sci U S A. 2018 Dec 4;115(49):12447-12452. doi: 10.1073/pnas.1810647115. Epub 2018 Nov 19. PubMed 30455303.
Backbone
  Vector backbone: pENTR223
  Total vector size (bp): 6827
  Vector type: Mammalian Expression, Unspecified
Growth in bacteria
  Bacterial resistance: Streptomycin, 50 μg/mL
  Growth temperature: 37°C
  Growth strain: DH5alpha
  Copy number: Unknown
Gene/Insert
  Gene/Insert name: 24X601-MA1_2
  Species: Synthetic
  Insert size (bp): 4241
  Cloning method: Unknown
  Sequencing primers: 5′ M13-fwd
Terms and licenses: Academic/Nonprofit Terms; Industry Terms: Not Available to Industry
How to cite: pBS_24x-601_MA1+MA3 was a gift from Scot Wolfe (Addgene plasmid # 114362 ; http://n2t.net/addgene:114362 ; RRID:Addgene_114362)
